Addgene plasmid #102314: pLentiCRISPR sgSLC19A1
Purpose: genetic depletion of SLC19A1
Depositing lab: David Sabatini. Depositing organization: Whitehead Institute for Biomedical Research. Publication: Histidine catabolism is a major determinant of methotrexate sensitivity. Kanarek N, Keys HR, Cantor JR, Lewis CA, Chan SH, Kunchok T, Abu-Remaileh M, Freinkman E, Schweitzer LD, Sabatini DM. Nature. 2018 Jul 11. pii: 10.1038/s41586-018-0316-7. doi: 10.1038/s41586-018-0316-7. PubMed 29995852.
Backbone
  Vector backbone: pLentiCRISPR
  Vector type: Lentiviral
Growth in bacteria
  Bacterial resistance: Ampicillin, 100 μg/mL
  Growth temperature: 37°C
  Growth strain: NEB Stable
  Copy number: Low Copy
Gene/Insert
  Gene/Insert name: sgSLC19A1
  gRNA/shRNA sequence: CGAGTTGAAGACCCACCAGA
  Species: H. sapiens (human)
  Insert size (bp): 30
  Entrez Gene: SLC19A1 (a.k.a. CHMD, FOLT, IFC-1, IFC1, MEGAF, REFC, RFC, RFC1, RFT-1, hRFC, hSLC19A1)
  Promoter: U6
  Cloning method: Restriction Enzyme; 5′ cloning site BsmB1 (unknown if destroyed); 3′ cloning site BsmB1 (unknown if destroyed)
Terms and licenses: Academic/Nonprofit Terms; Industry Terms: Not Available to Industry
How to cite: pLentiCRISPR sgSLC19A1 was a gift from David Sabatini (Addgene plasmid # 102314 ; http://n2t.net/addgene:102314 ; RRID:Addgene_102314)
