[The description below was written by a language model from this plasmid's Addgene catalogue record and pLannotate feature annotations shown in this document.]
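Description:
pLentiCRISPR sgSLC19A1 is an all-in-one, third-generation-style lentiviral CRISPR/Cas9 vector built on the pLentiCRISPR backbone and designed to knock out human SLC19A1, also known as the reduced folate carrier (RFC). It is propagated in E. coli using a ColE1/pUC-type origin and an ampicillin resistance gene (β-lactamase). The catalogue lists it as low copy and grown in a recombination-deficient strain, which is typical for LTR-containing plasmids. An f1 origin, an SV40 origin and poly(A) signal, and remnants of lac/lacZα cloning-vector sequence with T3 and T7 promoters lie in the backbone outside the viral cassette.

The transfer cassette begins with an RSV promoter fused to a truncated HIV-1 5' LTR, which drives Tat-independent genomic RNA production in packaging cells. This is followed by the Ψ packaging signal with a partial gag sequence, the RRE for Rev-dependent nuclear export, and a cPPT/CTS. It ends with a self-inactivating ΔU3 3' LTR. Within this frame, a human U6 Pol III promoter expresses the SLC19A1-targeting guide, which was cloned through BsmBI sites upstream of the S. pyogenes gRNA scaffold. An EF-1α core promoter drives the S. pyogenes Cas9 coding sequence (annotated as contiguous N- and C-terminal portions). A puromycin N-acetyltransferase gene follows Cas9, although the feature table does not annotate the linking element between them, and a WPRE enhances transcript expression.

After packaging and transduction, puromycin selects cells carrying the integrated Cas9 and guide. The stated purpose is genetic depletion of SLC19A1, and the associated study examined determinants of methotrexate sensitivity.
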