Features (pLannotate 1.2.2; 29 found; start..end, strand, type, name):
    410..502     +  CDS            lacI (fragment): lac repressor; lacI; The lac repressor binds to the lac operator to inhibit transcription in E. coli. This inhibition can be relieved by adding lactose or isopropyl-β-D-thiogalactopyranoside (IPTG).
    515..536     +  protein_bind   CAP binding site: CAP binding activates transcription in the presence of cAMP. E. coli catabolite activator protein
    551..581     +  promoter       lac promoter: promoter for the E. coli lac operon
    585..607     +  protein_bind   lac operator (fragment): The lac repressor binds to the lac operator to inhibit transcription in E. coli. This inhibition can be relieved by adding lactose or isopropyl-β-D-thiogalactopyranoside (IPTG). lac repressor encoded by lacI
    650..668     +  promoter       T3 promoter: promoter for bacteriophage T3 RNA polymerase
    696..922     +  promoter       RSV promoter: Rous sarcoma virus enhancer/promoter
    923..1103    +  LTR            5' LTR (truncated): truncated 5' long terminal repeat (LTR) from HIV-1
   1150..1275    +  misc_feature   HIV-1 Ψ: packaging signal of human immunodeficiency virus type 1
   1259..1622    +  CDS            HIV-1 gag (fragment): gag protein from human immunodeficiency virus 1; gag
   1768..2001    +  misc_feature   RRE: The Rev response element (RRE) of HIV-1 allows for Rev-dependent mRNA export from the nucleus to the cytoplasm.
   2378..2404    +  CDS            Rev (fragment): human immunodeficiency virus 1 (HIV-1) Rev protein; rev; enhances nuclear export of unspliced and incompletely spliced viral mRNAs
   2408..2648    +  promoter       U6 promoter: RNA polymerase III promoter for human U6 snRNA
   2678..2753    +  misc_RNA       gRNA scaffold: guide RNA scaffold for the Streptococcus pyogenes CRISPR/Cas9 system
   2801..2918    +  misc_feature   cPPT/CTS: central polypurine tract and central termination sequence of HIV-1
   2987..3198    +  promoter       EF-1α core promoter: core promoter for human elongation factor EF-1α
   3302..4903    +  CDS            Cas9(N): N-terminal portion of Streptococcus pyogenes Cas9 (Zetsche et al., 2015)
   4904..7402    +  CDS            Cas9(C): C-terminal portion of Streptococcus pyogenes Cas9 (Zetsche et al., 2015)
   7523..8122    +  CDS            PuroR (fragment): puromycin N-acetyltransferase; pac from Streptomyces; confers resistance to puromycin
   8138..8726    +  misc_feature   WPRE: woodchuck hepatitis virus posttranscriptional regulatory element
   8777..8796    +  misc_feature   cPPT/CTS (fragment): central polypurine tract and central termination sequence of HIV-1
   8798..9031    +  LTR            3' LTR (ΔU3): self-inactivating 3' long terminal repeat (LTR) from HIV-1
   9109..9230    +  polyA_signal   SV40 poly(A) signal: SV40 polyadenylation signal
   9270..9405    +  rep_origin     SV40 ori: SV40 origin of replication
   9426..9444    -  promoter       T7 promoter: promoter for bacteriophage T7 RNA polymerase
   9452..9607    +  CDS            lacZα (fragment): LacZα fragment of β-galactosidase; lacZ fragment
   9612..10040   +  rep_origin     f1 ori (sequence partly withheld): f1 bacteriophage origin of replication; arrow indicates direction of (+) strand synthesis
  10093..10197   +  promoter       AmpR promoter: bla
  10198..11058   +  CDS            AmpR: β-lactamase; bla; confers resistance to ampicillin, carbenicillin, and related antibiotics
  11229..227     +  rep_origin     ori (across the origin): high-copy-number ColE1/pMB1/pBR322/pUC origin of replication
>Addgene plasmid #102314 | pLentiCRISPR sgSLC19A1 | addgene full sequence | sequence record 211491 | Addgene NGS Result
ACACCGAACTGAGATACCTACAGCGTGAGCTATGAGAAAGCGCCACGCTTCCCGAAGGGAGAAAGGCGGA
CAGGTATCCGGTAAGCGGCAGGGTCGGAACAGGAGAGCGCACGAGGGAGCTTCCAGGGGGAAACGCCTGG
TATCTTTATAGTCCTGTCGGGTTTCGCCACCTCTGACTTGAGCGTCGATTTTTGTGATGCTCGTCAGGGG
GGCGGAGCCTATGGAAAAACGCCAGCAACGCGGCCTTTTTACGGTTCCTGGCCTTTTGCTGGCCTTTTGC
TCACATGTTCTTTCCTGCGTTATCCCCTGATTCTGTGGATAACCGTATTACCGCCTTTGAGTGAGCTGAT
ACCGCTCGCCGCAGCCGAACGACCGAGCGCAGCGAGTCAGTGAGCGAGGAAGCGGAAGAGCGCCCAATAC
GCAAACCGCCTCTCCCCGCGCGTTGGCCGATTCATTAATGCAGCTGGCACGACAGGTTTCCCGACTGGAA
AGCGGGCAGTGAGCGCAACGCAATTAATGTGAGTTAGCTCACTCATTAGGCACCCCAGGCTTTACACTTT
ATGCTTCCGGCTCGTATGTTGTGTGGAATTGTGAGCGGATAACAATTTCACACAGGAAACAGCTATGACC
ATGATTACGCCAAGCGCGCAATTAACCCTCACTAAAGGGAACAAAAGCTGGAGCTGCAAGCTTAATGTAG
TCTTATGCAATACTCTTGTAGTCTTGCAACATGGTAACGATGAGTTAGCAACATGCCTTACAAGGAGAGA
AAAAGCACCGTGCATGCCGATTGGTGGAAGTAAGGTGGTACGATCGTGCCTTATTAGGAAGGCAACAGAC
GGGTCTGACATGGATTGGACGAACCACTGAATTGCCGCATTGCAGAGATATTGTATTTAAGTGCCTAGCT
CGATACATAAACGGGTCTCTCTGGTTAGACCAGATCTGAGCCTGGGAGCTCTCTGGCTAACTAGGGAACC
CACTGCTTAAGCCTCAATAAAGCTTGCCTTGAGTGCTTCAAGTAGTGTGTGCCCGTCTGTTGTGTGACTC
TGGTAACTAGAGATCCCTCAGACCCTTTTAGTCAGTGTGGAAAATCTCTAGCAGTGGCGCCCGAACAGGG
ACTTGAAAGCGAAAGGGAAACCAGAGGAGCTCTCTCGACGCAGGACTCGGCTTGCTGAAGCGCGCACGGC
AAGAGGCGAGGGGCGGCGACTGGTGAGTACGCCAAAAATTTTGACTAGCGGAGGCTAGAAGGAGAGAGAT
GGGTGCGAGAGCGTCAGTATTAAGCGGGGGAGAATTAGATCGCGATGGGAAAAAATTCGGTTAAGGCCAG
GGGGAAAGAAAAAATATAAATTAAAACATATAGTATGGGCAAGCAGGGAGCTAGAACGATTCGCAGTTAA
TCCTGGCCTGTTAGAAACATCAGAAGGCTGTAGACAAATACTGGGACAGCTACAACCATCCCTTCAGACA
GGATCAGAAGAACTTAGATCATTATATAATACAGTAGCAACCCTCTATTGTGTGCATCAAAGGATAGAGA
TAAAAGACACCAAGGAAGCTTTAGACAAGATAGAGGAAGAGCAAAACAAAAGTAAGACCACCGCACAGCA
AGCGGCCGCTGATCTTCAGACCTGGAGGAGGAGATATGAGGGACAATTGGAGAAGTGAATTATATAAATA
TAAAGTAGTAAAAATTGAACCATTAGGAGTAGCACCCACCAAGGCAAAGAGAAGAGTGGTGCAGAGAGAA
AAAAGAGCAGTGGGAATAGGAGCTTTGTTCCTTGGGTTCTTGGGAGCAGCAGGAAGCACTATGGGCGCAG
CGTCAATGACGCTGACGGTACAGGCCAGACAATTATTGTCTGGTATAGTGCAGCAGCAGAACAATTTGCT
GAGGGCTATTGAGGCGCAACAGCATCTGTTGCAACTCACAGTCTGGGGCATCAAGCAGCTCCAGGCAAGA
ATCCTGGCTGTGGAAAGATACCTAAAGGATCAACAGCTCCTGGGGATTTGGGGTTGCTCTGGAAAACTCA
TTTGCACCACTGCTGTGCCTTGGAATGCTAGTTGGAGTAATAAATCTCTGGAACAGATTTGGAATCACAC
GACCTGGATGGAGTGGGACAGAGAAATTAACAATTACACAAGCTTAATACACTCCTTAATTGAAGAATCG
CAAAACCAGCAAGAAAAGAATGAACAAGAATTATTGGAATTAGATAAATGGGCAAGTTTGTGGAATTGGT
TTAACATAACAAATTGGCTGTGGTATATAAAATTATTCATAATGATAGTAGGAGGCTTGGTAGGTTTAAG
AATAGTTTTTGCTGTACTTTCTATAGTGAATAGAGTTAGGCAGGGATATTCACCATTATCGTTTCAGACC
CACCTCCCAACCCCGAGGGGACCCAGAGAGGGCCTATTTCCCATGATTCCTTCATATTTGCATATACGAT
ACAAGGCTGTTAGAGAGATAATTAGAATTAATTTGACTGTAAACACAAAGATATTAGTACAAAATACGTG
ACGTAGAAAGTAATAATTTCTTGGGTAGTTTGCAGTTTTAAAATTATGTTTTAAAATGGACTATCATATG
CTTACCGTAACTTGAAAGTATTTCGATTTCTTGGCTTTATATATCTTGTGGAAAGGACGAAACACCGCGA
GTTGAAGACCCACCAGAGTTTTAGAGCTAGAAATAGCAAGTTAAAATAAGGCTAGTCCGTTATCAACTTG
AAAAAGTGGCACCGAGTCGGTGCTTTTTTGAATTCTAGATCTTGAGACAAATGGCAGTATTCATCCACAA
TTTTAAAAGAAAAGGGGGGATTGGGGGGTACAGTGCAGGGGAAAGAATAGTAGACATAATAGCAACAGAC
ATACAAACTAAAGAATTACAAAAACAAATTACAAAAATTCAAAATTTTCGGGTTTATTACAGGGACAGCA
GAGATCCACTTTGGCGCCGGCTCGAGTGGCTCCGGTGCCCGTCAGTGGGCAGAGCGCACATCGCCCACAG
TCCCCGAGAAGTTGGGGGGAGGGGTCGGCAATTGAACCGGTGCCTAGAGAAGGTGGCGCGGGGTAAACTG
GGAAAGTGATGTCGTGTACTGGCTCCGCCTTTTTCCCGAGGGTGGGGGAGAACCGTATATAAGTGCAGTA
GTCGCCGTGAACGTTCTTTTTCGCAACGGGTTTGCCGCCAGAACACAGGTGTCGTGACGCGGGATCCGCC
ACCATGGATTACAAAGACGATGACGATAAGATGGCCCCAAAGAAGAAGCGGAAGGTCGGTATCCACGGAG
TCCCAGCAGCCGACAAGAAGTACAGCATCGGCCTGGACATCGGCACCAACTCTGTGGGCTGGGCCGTGAT
CACCGACGAGTACAAGGTGCCCAGCAAGAAATTCAAGGTGCTGGGCAACACCGACCGGCACAGCATCAAG
AAGAACCTGATCGGAGCCCTGCTGTTCGACAGCGGCGAAACAGCCGAGGCCACCCGGCTGAAGAGAACCG
CCAGAAGAAGATACACCAGACGGAAGAACCGGATCTGCTATCTGCAAGAGATCTTCAGCAACGAGATGGC
CAAGGTGGACGACAGCTTCTTCCACAGACTGGAAGAGTCCTTCCTGGTGGAAGAGGATAAGAAGCACGAG
CGGCACCCCATCTTCGGCAACATCGTGGACGAGGTGGCCTACCACGAGAAGTACCCCACCATCTACCACC
TGAGAAAGAAACTGGTGGACAGCACCGACAAGGCCGACCTGCGGCTGATCTATCTGGCCCTGGCCCACAT
GATCAAGTTCCGGGGCCACTTCCTGATCGAGGGCGACCTGAACCCCGACAACAGCGACGTGGACAAGCTG
TTCATCCAGCTGGTGCAGACCTACAACCAGCTGTTCGAGGAAAACCCCATCAACGCCAGCGGCGTGGACG
CCAAGGCCATCCTGTCTGCCAGACTGAGCAAGAGCAGACGGCTGGAAAATCTGATCGCCCAGCTGCCCGG
CGAGAAGAAGAATGGCCTGTTCGGAAACCTGATTGCCCTGAGCCTGGGCCTGACCCCCAACTTCAAGAGC
AACTTCGACCTGGCCGAGGATGCCAAACTGCAGCTGAGCAAGGACACCTACGACGACGACCTGGACAACC
TGCTGGCCCAGATCGGCGACCAGTACGCCGACCTGTTTCTGGCCGCCAAGAACCTGTCCGACGCCATCCT
GCTGAGCGACATCCTGAGAGTGAACACCGAGATCACCAAGGCCCCCCTGAGCGCCTCTATGATCAAGAGA
TACGACGAGCACCACCAGGACCTGACCCTGCTGAAAGCTCTCGTGCGGCAGCAGCTGCCTGAGAAGTACA
AAGAGATTTTCTTCGACCAGAGCAAGAACGGCTACGCCGGCTACATTGACGGCGGAGCCAGCCAGGAAGA
GTTCTACAAGTTCATCAAGCCCATCCTGGAAAAGATGGACGGCACCGAGGAACTGCTCGTGAAGCTGAAC
AGAGAGGACCTGCTGCGGAAGCAGCGGACCTTCGACAACGGCAGCATCCCCCACCAGATCCACCTGGGAG
AGCTGCACGCCATTCTGCGGCGGCAGGAAGATTTTTACCCATTCCTGAAGGACAACCGGGAAAAGATCGA
GAAGATCCTGACCTTCCGCATCCCCTACTACGTGGGCCCTCTGGCCAGGGGAAACAGCAGATTCGCCTGG
ATGACCAGAAAGAGCGAGGAAACCATCACCCCCTGGAACTTCGAGGAAGTGGTGGACAAGGGCGCTTCCG
CCCAGAGCTTCATCGAGCGGATGACCAACTTCGATAAGAACCTGCCCAACGAGAAGGTGCTGCCCAAGCA
CAGCCTGCTGTACGAGTACTTCACCGTGTATAACGAGCTGACCAAAGTGAAATACGTGACCGAGGGAATG
AGAAAGCCCGCCTTCCTGAGCGGCGAGCAGAAAAAGGCCATCGTGGACCTGCTGTTCAAGACCAACCGGA
AAGTGACCGTGAAGCAGCTGAAAGAGGACTACTTCAAGAAAATCGAGTGCTTCGACTCCGTGGAAATCTC
CGGCGTGGAAGATCGGTTCAACGCCTCCCTGGGCACATACCACGATCTGCTGAAAATTATCAAGGACAAG
GACTTCCTGGACAATGAGGAAAACGAGGACATTCTGGAAGATATCGTGCTGACCCTGACACTGTTTGAGG
ACAGAGAGATGATCGAGGAACGGCTGAAAACCTATGCCCACCTGTTCGACGACAAAGTGATGAAGCAGCT
GAAGCGGCGGAGATACACCGGCTGGGGCAGGCTGAGCCGGAAGCTGATCAACGGCATCCGGGACAAGCAG
TCCGGCAAGACAATCCTGGATTTCCTGAAGTCCGACGGCTTCGCCAACAGAAACTTCATGCAGCTGATCC
ACGACGACAGCCTGACCTTTAAAGAGGACATCCAGAAAGCCCAGGTGTCCGGCCAGGGCGATAGCCTGCA
CGAGCACATTGCCAATCTGGCCGGCAGCCCCGCCATTAAGAAGGGCATCCTGCAGACAGTGAAGGTGGTG
GACGAGCTCGTGAAAGTGATGGGCCGGCACAAGCCCGAGAACATCGTGATCGAAATGGCCAGAGAGAACC
AGACCACCCAGAAGGGACAGAAGAACAGCCGCGAGAGAATGAAGCGGATCGAAGAGGGCATCAAAGAGCT
GGGCAGCCAGATCCTGAAAGAACACCCCGTGGAAAACACCCAGCTGCAGAACGAGAAGCTGTACCTGTAC
TACCTGCAGAATGGGCGGGATATGTACGTGGACCAGGAACTGGACATCAACCGGCTGTCCGACTACGATG
TGGACCATATCGTGCCTCAGAGCTTTCTGAAGGACGACTCCATCGACAACAAGGTGCTGACCAGAAGCGA
CAAGAACCGGGGCAAGAGCGACAACGTGCCCTCCGAAGAGGTCGTGAAGAAGATGAAGAACTACTGGCGG
CAGCTGCTGAACGCCAAGCTGATTACCCAGAGAAAGTTCGACAATCTGACCAAGGCCGAGAGAGGCGGCC
TGAGCGAACTGGATAAGGCCGGCTTCATCAAGAGACAGCTGGTGGAAACCCGGCAGATCACAAAGCACGT
GGCACAGATCCTGGACTCCCGGATGAACACTAAGTACGACGAGAATGACAAGCTGATCCGGGAAGTGAAA
GTGATCACCCTGAAGTCCAAGCTGGTGTCCGATTTCCGGAAGGATTTCCAGTTTTACAAAGTGCGCGAGA
TCAACAACTACCACCACGCCCACGACGCCTACCTGAACGCCGTCGTGGGAACCGCCCTGATCAAAAAGTA
CCCTAAGCTGGAAAGCGAGTTCGTGTACGGCGACTACAAGGTGTACGACGTGCGGAAGATGATCGCCAAG
AGCGAGCAGGAAATCGGCAAGGCTACCGCCAAGTACTTCTTCTACAGCAACATCATGAACTTTTTCAAGA
CCGAGATTACCCTGGCCAACGGCGAGATCCGGAAGCGGCCTCTGATCGAGACAAACGGCGAAACCGGGGA
GATCGTGTGGGATAAGGGCCGGGATTTTGCCACCGTGCGGAAAGTGCTGAGCATGCCCCAAGTGAATATC
GTGAAAAAGACCGAGGTGCAGACAGGCGGCTTCAGCAAAGAGTCTATCCTGCCCAAGAGGAACAGCGATA
AGCTGATCGCCAGAAAGAAGGACTGGGACCCTAAGAAGTACGGCGGCTTCGACAGCCCCACCGTGGCCTA
TTCTGTGCTGGTGGTGGCCAAAGTGGAAAAGGGCAAGTCCAAGAAACTGAAGAGTGTGAAAGAGCTGCTG
GGGATCACCATCATGGAAAGAAGCAGCTTCGAGAAGAATCCCATCGACTTTCTGGAAGCCAAGGGCTACA
AAGAAGTGAAAAAGGACCTGATCATCAAGCTGCCTAAGTACTCCCTGTTCGAGCTGGAAAACGGCCGGAA
GAGAATGCTGGCCTCTGCCGGCGAACTGCAGAAGGGAAACGAACTGGCCCTGCCCTCCAAATATGTGAAC
TTCCTGTACCTGGCCAGCCACTATGAGAAGCTGAAGGGCTCCCCCGAGGATAATGAGCAGAAACAGCTGT
TTGTGGAACAGCACAAGCACTACCTGGACGAGATCATCGAGCAGATCAGCGAGTTCTCCAAGAGAGTGAT
CCTGGCCGACGCTAATCTGGACAAAGTGCTGTCCGCCTACAACAAGCACCGGGATAAGCCCATCAGAGAG
CAGGCCGAGAATATCATCCACCTGTTTACCCTGACCAATCTGGGAGCCCCTGCCGCCTTCAAGTACTTTG
ACACCACCATCGACCGGAAGAGGTACACCAGCACCAAAGAGGTGCTGGACGCCACCCTGATCCACCAGAG
CATCACCGGCCTGTACGAGACACGGATCGACCTGTCTCAGCTGGGAGGCGACAAGCGTCCTGCTGCTACT
AAGAAAGCTGGTCAAGCTAAGAAAAAGAAAGCTAGCGGCAGCGGCGCCACCAACTTCAGCCTGCTGAAGC
AGGCCGGCGACGTGGAGGAGAACCCCGGCCCCATGACCGAGTACAAGCCCACGGTGCGCCTCGCCACCCG
CGACGACGTCCCCAGGGCCGTACGCACCCTCGCCGCCGCGTTCGCCGACTACCCCGCCACGCGCCACACC
GTCGATCCGGACCGCCACATCGAGCGGGTCACCGAGCTGCAAGAACTCTTCCTCACGCGCGTCGGGCTCG
ACATCGGCAAGGTGTGGGTCGCGGACGACGGCGCCGCGGTGGCGGTCTGGACCACGCCGGAGAGCGTCGA
AGCGGGGGCGGTGTTCGCCGAGATCGGCCCGCGCATGGCCGAGTTGAGCGGTTCCCGGCTGGCCGCGCAG
CAACAGATGGAAGGCCTCCTGGCGCCGCACCGGCCCAAGGAGCCCGCGTGGTTCCTGGCCACCGTCGGAG
TCTCGCCCGACCACCAGGGCAAGGGTCTGGGCAGCGCCGTCGTGCTCCCCGGAGTGGAGGCGGCCGAGCG
CGCCGGGGTGCCCGCCTTCCTGGAGACCTCCGCGCCCCGCAACCTCCCCTTCTACGAGCGGCTCGGCTTC
ACCGTCACCGCCGACGTCGAGGTGCCCGAAGGACCGCGCACCTGGTGCATGACCCGCAAGCCCGGTGCCT
GAACGCGTTAAGTCGACAATCAACCTCTGGATTACAAAATTTGTGAAAGATTGACTGGTATTCTTAACTA
TGTTGCTCCTTTTACGCTATGTGGATACGCTGCTTTAATGCCTTTGTATCATGCTATTGCTTCCCGTATG
GCTTTCATTTTCTCCTCCTTGTATAAATCCTGGTTGCTGTCTCTTTATGAGGAGTTGTGGCCCGTTGTCA
GGCAACGTGGCGTGGTGTGCACTGTGTTTGCTGACGCAACCCCCACTGGTTGGGGCATTGCCACCACCTG
TCAGCTCCTTTCCGGGACTTTCGCTTTCCCCCTCCCTATTGCCACGGCGGAACTCATCGCCGCCTGCCTT
GCCCGCTGCTGGACAGGGGCTCGGCTGTTGGGCACTGACAATTCCGTGGTGTTGTCGGGGAAATCATCGT
CCTTTCCTTGGCTGCTCGCCTGTGTTGCCACCTGGATTCTGCGCGGGACGTCCTTCTGCTACGTCCCTTC
GGCCCTCAATCCAGCGGACCTTCCTTCCCGCGGCCTGCTGCCGGCTCTGCGGCCTCTTCCGCGTCTTCGC
CTTCGCCCTCAGACGAGTCGGATCTCCCTTTGGGCCGCCTCCCCGCGTCGACTTTAAGACCAATGACTTA
CAAGGCAGCTGTAGATCTTAGCCACTTTTTAAAAGAAAAGGGGGGACTGGAAGGGCTAATTCACTCCCAA
CGAAGACAAGATCTGCTTTTTGCTTGTACTGGGTCTCTCTGGTTAGACCAGATCTGAGCCTGGGAGCTCT
CTGGCTAACTAGGGAACCCACTGCTTAAGCCTCAATAAAGCTTGCCTTGAGTGCTTCAAGTAGTGTGTGC
CCGTCTGTTGTGTGACTCTGGTAACTAGAGATCCCTCAGACCCTTTTAGTCAGTGTGGAAAATCTCTAGC
AGTACGTATAGTAGTTCATGTCATCTTATTATTCAGTATTTATAACTTGCAAAGAAATGAATATCAGAGA
GTGAGAGGAACTTGTTTATTGCAGCTTATAATGGTTACAAATAAAGCAATAGCATCACAAATTTCACAAA
TAAAGCATTTTTTTCACTGCATTCTAGTTGTGGTTTGTCCAAACTCATCAATGTATCTTATCATGTCTGG
CTCTAGCTATCCCGCCCCTAACTCCGCCCATCCCGCCCCTAACTCCGCCCAGTTCCGCCCATTCTCCGCC
CCATGGCTGACTAATTTTTTTTATTTATGCAGAGGCCGAGGCCGCCTCGGCCTCTGAGCTATTCCAGAAG
TAGTGAGGAGGCTTTTTTGGAGGCCTAGGGACGTACCCAATTCGCCCTATAGTGAGTCGTATTACGCGCG
CTCACTGGCCGTCGTTTTACAACGTCGTGACTGGGAAAACCCTGGCGTTACCCAACTTAATCGCCTTGCA
GCACATCCCCCTTTCGCCAGCTGGCGTAATAGCGAAGAGGCCCGCACCGATCGCCCTTCCCAACAGTTGC
GCAGCCTGAATGGCGAATGGG
[124 nt withheld, positions 9612-9735]
C
[91 nt withheld, positions 9737-9827]
A
[49 nt withheld, positions 9829-9877]
CCTTTGACGTTGGAGTCCACGTTCTTT
[37 nt withheld, positions 9905-9941]
ACCCTATCTCGGTCTATTCTTTTGATTTATAAGGGATTTTGCCGATTTCGGCCTATTGGTTAAAAAATGA
GCTGATTTAACAAAAATTTAACGCGAATTTTAACAAAATATTAACGCTTACAATTTAGGTGGCACTTTTC
GGGGAAATGTGCGCGGAACCCCTATTTGTTTATTTTTCTAAATACATTCAAATATGTATCCGCTCATGAG
ACAATAACCCTGATAAATGCTTCAATAATATTGAAAAAGGAAGAGTATGAGTATTCAACATTTCCGTGTC
GCCCTTATTCCCTTTTTTGCGGCATTTTGCCTTCCTGTTTTTGCTCACCCAGAAACGCTGGTGAAAGTAA
AAGATGCTGAAGATCAGTTGGGTGCACGAGTGGGTTACATCGAACTGGATCTCAACAGCGGTAAGATCCT
TGAGAGTTTTCGCCCCGAAGAACGTTTTCCAATGATGAGCACTTTTAAAGTTCTGCTATGTGGCGCGGTA
TTATCCCGTATTGACGCCGGGCAAGAGCAACTCGGTCGCCGCATACACTATTCTCAGAATGACTTGGTTG
AGTACTCACCAGTCACAGAAAAGCATCTTACGGATGGCATGACAGTAAGAGAATTATGCAGTGCTGCCAT
AACCATGAGTGATAACACTGCGGCCAACTTACTTCTGACAACGATCGGAGGACCGAAGGAGCTAACCGCT
TTTTTGCACAACATGGGGGATCATGTAACTCGCCTTGATCGTTGGGAACCGGAGCTGAATGAAGCCATAC
CAAACGACGAGCGTGACACCACGATGCCTGTAGCAATGGCAACAACGTTGCGCAAACTATTAACTGGCGA
ACTACTTACTCTAGCTTCCCGGCAACAATTAATAGACTGGATGGAGGCGGATAAAGTTGCAGGACCACTT
CTGCGCTCGGCCCTTCCGGCTGGCTGGTTTATTGCTGATAAATCTGGAGCCGGTGAGCGTGGGTCTCGCG
GTATCATTGCAGCACTGGGGCCAGATGGTAAGCCCTCCCGTATCGTAGTTATCTACACGACGGGGAGTCA
GGCAACTATGGATGAACGAAATAGACAGATCGCTGAGATAGGTGCCTCACTGATTAAGCATTGGTAACTG
TCAGACCAAGTTTACTCATATATACTTTAGATTGATTTAAAACTTCATTTTTAATTTAAAAGGATCTAGG
TGAAGATCCTTTTTGATAATCTCATGACCAAAATCCCTTAACGTGAGTTTTCGTTCCACTGAGCGTCAGA
CCCCGTAGAAAAGATCAAAGGATCTTCTTGAGATCCTTTTTTTCTGCGCGTAATCTGCTGCTTGCAAACA
AAAAAACCACCGCTACCAGCGGTGGTTTGTTTGCCGGATCAAGAGCTACCAACTCTTTTTCCGAAGGTAA
CTGGCTTCAGCAGAGCGCAGATACCAAATACTGTTCTTCTAGTGTAGCCGTAGTTAGGCCACCACTTCAA
GAACTCTGTAGCACCGCCTACATACCTCGCTCTGCTAATCCTGTTACCAGTGGCTGCTGCCAGTGGCGAT
AAGTCGTGTCTTACCGGGTTGGACTCAAGACGATAGTTACCGGATAAGGCGCAGCGGTCGGGCTGAACGG
GGGGTTCGTGCACACAGCCCAGCTTGGAGCGAACGACCT
