>Addgene plasmid #102314 | pLentiCRISPR sgSLC19A1 | depositor partial sequence | sequence record 193225 | sequnce from the U6 promoter
TTTTNTNTTNCTTNNTTTTCNNGNNATNNCGNNNNNTNNATCGGNGNTNAAANNNGAATNATTTGACNGT
NACACAAAGATATNNNNCAAAATACGTGACGTAGAAAGTAATAATTTCTTGGGTAGTTTGCAGTTTTAAA
ATTATGTTTTAAAATGGACTATCATATGCTTACCGTAACTTGAAAGTATTTCGATTTCTTGGCTTTATAT
ATCTTGTGGAAAGGACGAAACACCGCGAGTTGAAGACCCACCAGAGTTTTAGAGCTAGAAATAGCAAGTT
AAAATAAGGCTAGTCCGTTATCAACTTGAAAAAGTGGCACCGAGTCGGTGCTTTTTTGAATTCTAGATCT
TGAGACAAATGGCAGTATTCATCCACAATTTTAAAAGAAAAGGGGGGATTGGGGGGTACAGTGCAGGGGA
AAGAATAGTAGACATAATAGCAACAGACATACAAACTAAAGAATTACAAAAACAAATTACAAAAATTCAA
AATTTTCGGGTTTATTACAGGGACAGCANAGATCCACTTTGGCGCCGGCTCGAGTGGCTCCGGTGCCCGT
CAGTGGGCAGAGCGCACATCGCCCACAGTCCCCGAGAAGTTGGGGGGAGGGGNCGGCAATTGAACCGGTG
CCTAGAGAAGGTGGCGCGGGGTAAACTGGGAAAGTGATGTCGTGTACTGGCTCCGCCTTTTTCCCGAGGG
TGGGGGAGAACCGTATATAAGTGCAGTAGTCGCCGTGAACGTTCTTTTTCGCAACGGGTTTGCCGCCNCA
ACACAGGTGTCGTGACGCGGGATCCGCCACCATGGATTACAAAGACGATGACGATAAGATGGCCCCAAAG
AAGANGCNGNANNNGNNNNNNATCCACGNGAGTCCCAGCAGCCGACAAGAAGTACAGCATCGGCNN
